>Addgene plasmid #148771 | pCIneo-V5-SBP-MBP-HsNot4_275-575-del377-424_AG | depositor full sequence | sequence record 291219 | Full Sequence
TCAATATTGGCCATTAGCCATATTATTCATTGGTTATATAGCATAAATCAATATTGGCTATTGGCCATTG
CATACGTTGTATCTATATCATAATATGTACATTTATATTGGCTCATGTCCAATATGACCGCCATGTTGGC
ATTGATTATTGACTAGTTATTAATAGTAATCAATTACGGGGTCATTAGTTCATAGCCCATATATGGAGTT
CCGCGTTACATAACTTACGGTAAATGGCCCGCCTGGCTGACCGCCCAACGACCCCCGCCCATTGACGTCA
ATAATGACGTATGTTCCCATAGTAACGCCAATAGGGACTTTCCATTGACGTCAATGGGTGGAGTATTTAC
GGTAAACTGCCCACTTGGCAGTACATCAAGTGTATCATATGCCAAGTCCGCCCCCTATTGACGTCAATGA
CGGTAAATGGCCCGCCTGGCATTATGCCCAGTACATGACCTTACGGGACTTTCCTACTTGGCAGTACATC
TACGTATTAGTCATCGCTATTACCATGGTGATGCGGTTTTGGCAGTACACCAATGGGCGTGGATAGCGGT
TTGACTCACGGGGATTTCCAAGTCTCCACCCCATTGACGTCAATGGGAGTTTGTTTTGGCACCAAAATCA
ACGGGACTTTCCAAAATGTCGTAACAACTGCGATCGCCCGCCCCGTTGACGCAAATGGGCGGTAGGCGTG
TACGGTGGGAGGTCTATATAAGCAGAGCTCGTTTAGTGAACCGTCAGATCACTAGAAGCTTTATTGCGGT
AGTTTATCACAGTTAAATTGCTAACGCAGTCAGTGCTTCTGACACAACAGTCTCGAACTTAAGCTGCAGT
GACTCTCTTAAGGTAGCCTTGCAGAAGTTGGTCGTGAGGCACTGGGCAGGTAAGTATCAAGGTTACAAGA
CAGGTTTAAGGAGACCAATAGAAACTGGGCTTGTCGAGACAGAGAAGACTCTTGCGTTTCTGATAGGCAC
CTATTGGTCTTACTGACATCCACTTTGCCTTTCTCTCCACAGGTGTCCACTCCCAGTTCAATTACAGCTC
TTAAGGCTAGAGTACTTAATACGACTCACTATAGGCTAGCAATTGCGGCCACCATGGGTAAGCCTATCCC
TAACCCTCTCCTCGGTCTCGATTCTACGCCCGGAAGCGGTAGCGGTACCATGGACGAGAAGACCACCGGC
TGGGGGGGCGGCCACGTGGTGGAGGGCCTGGCCGGCGAGCTGGAGCAGCTGCGGGCCAGGCTGGAGCACC
ACCCTCAGGGCCAGCGGGAGCCCTCCGGCGGCTGCAAGCCCCTCGACATGAAAATCGAAGAAGGTAAACT
GGTAATCTGGATTAACGGCGATAAAGGCTATAACGGTCTCGCTGAAGTCGGTAAGAAATTCGAGAAAGAT
ACCGGAATTAAAGTCACCGTTGAGCATCCGGATAAACTGGAAGAGAAATTCCCGCAGGTTGCGGCAACTG
GCGATGGCCCTGACATTATCTTCTGGGCACACGACCGCTTTGGTGGCTACGCTCAATCTGGCCTGTTGGC
TGAAATCACCCCGGACAAAGCGTTCCAGGACAAGCTGTATCCGTTTACCTGGGATGCCGTACGTTACAAC
GGCAAGCTGATTGCTTACCCGATCGCTGTTGAAGCGTTATCGCTGATTTATAACAAAGATCTGCTGCCGA
ACCCGCCAAAAACCTGGGAAGAGATCCCGGCGCTGGATAAAGAACTGAAAGCGAAAGGTAAGAGCGCGCT
GATGTTCAACCTGCAAGAACCGTACTTCACCTGGCCGCTGATTGCTGCTGACGGGGGTTATGCGTTCAAG
TATGAAAACGGCAAGTACGACATTAAAGACGTGGGCGTGGATAACGCTGGCGCGAAAGCGGGTCTGACCT
TCCTGGTTGACCTGATTAAAAGCAAACACATGAATGCAGACACCGATTACTCCATCGCAGAAGCTGCCTT
TAATAAAGGCGAAACAGCGATGACCATCAACGGCCCGTGGGCATGGTCCAACATCGACACCAGCAAAGTG
AATTATGGTGTAACGGTACTGCCGACCTTCAAGGGTCAACCATCCAAACCGTTCGTTGGCGTGCTGAGCG
CAGGTATTAACGCCGCCAGTCCGAACAAAGAGCTGGCGAAAGAGTTCCTCGAAAACTATCTGCTGACTGA
TGAAGGTCTGGAAGCGGTTAATAAAGACAAACCGCTGGGTGCCGTAGCGCTGAAGTCTTACGAGGAAGAG
TTGGCGAAAGATCCACGTATTGCCGCCACCATGGAAAACGCCCAGAAAGGTGAAATCATGCCGAACATCC
CGCAGATGTCCGCTTTCTGGTATGCCGTGCGTACTGCGGTGATCAACGCCGCCAGCGGTCGTCAGACTGT
CGATGAAGCCCTGAAAGACCCTCCACTCGAGCCCATTGACAAACCTTCAGATTCTCTCAGTATAGGGAAC
GGTGATAATTCCCAGCAGATATCTAACAGTGATACGCCTTCACCACCACCTGGTTTGTCAAAATCCAATC
CAGTCATCCCCATCAGTTCATCCAATCACAGTGCACGGTCCCCTTTTGAAGGGGCAGTAACAGAGTCACA
GTCGTTATTCTCAGACAATTTTCGCCATCCCAACCCTATCCCAAGTGGGCTTCCTCCTTTCCCCAGCTCC
CCACAGACATCCAGTGACTGGCCTACAGCACCAGAACCACAGAGCCTCTTCACATCAGTTCAAGACCAAC
CTTCCCTTTCGCCCACATCTCTTCAGAACTCCTCTTCACACACTACAACCGCCAAAGGTCCAGGCTCTGG
ATTCCTGCATCCTGCTGCAGCTACAAATGCCAATTCTCTCAATAGTACCTTTTCAGTCTTGCCCCAGAGG
TTCCCTCAATTTCAGCAGCACCGAGCGGTTTATAATTCATTCAGTTTTCCAGGCCAGGCAGCCCGCTATC
CTTGGATGGCCTTTCCACGCAATAGCATCATGCACTTGAACCACACAGCAAACCCCACCTCAAATAGTAA
TTTCTTGGACTTGAATCTCCCGCCACAGCACAACACAGGTCTGGGAGGGATCCCTGTAGCAGGGGAAGAA
GAGGTGAAGGTTTCGACCATGCCACTGTCAACCTCTTCCCATTCATTACAACAAGGACAGCAGCCTACAA
GTCTCCACACTACTGTGGCCTAAGCGGCCGCTTCCCTTTAGTGAGGGTTAATGCTTCGAGCAGACATGAT
AAGATACATTGATGAGTTTGGACAAACCACAACTAGAATGCAGTGAAAAAAATGCTTTATTTGTGAAATT
TGTGATGCTATTGCTTTATTTGTAACCATTATAAGCTGCAATAAACAAGTTAACAACAACAATTGCATTC
ATTTTATGTTTCAGGTTCAGGGGGAGATGTGGGAGGTTTTTTAAAGCAAGTAAAACCTCTACAAATGTGG
TAAAATCCGATAAGGATCGATCCGGGCTGGCGTAATAGCGAAGAGGCCCGCACCGATCGCCCTTCCCAAC
AGTTGCGCAGCCTGAATGGCGAATGG
[124 nt withheld, positions 3527-3650]
C
[91 nt withheld, positions 3652-3742]
A
[49 nt withheld, positions 3744-3792]
CCTTTGACGTTGGAGTCCACGTTCTTT
[37 nt withheld, positions 3820-3856]
ACCCTATCTCGGTCTATTCTTTTGATTTATAAGGGATTTTGCCGATTTCGGCCTATTGGTTAAAAAATGA
GCTGATTTAACAAAAATTTAACGCGAATTTTAACAAAATATTAACGCTTACAATTTCCTGATGCGGTATT
TTCTCCTTACGCATCTGTGCGGTATTTCACACCGCATACGCGGATCTGCGCAGCACCATGGCCTGAAATA
ACCTCTGAAAGAGGAACTTGGTTAGGTACCTTCTGAGGCGGAAAGAACCAGCTGTGGAATGTGTGTCAGT
TAGGGTGTGGAAAGTCCCCAGGCTCCCCAGCAGGCAGAAGTATGCAAAGCATGCATCTCAATTAGTCAGC
AACCAGGTGTGGAAAGTCCCCAGGCTCCCCAGCAGGCAGAAGTATGCAAAGCATGCATCTCAATTAGTCA
GCAACCATAGTCCCGCCCCTAACTCCGCCCATCCCGCCCCTAACTCCGCCCAGTTCCGCCCATTCTCCGC
CCCATGGCTGACTAATTTTTTTTATTTATGCAGAGGCCGAGGCCGCCTCGGCCTCTGAGCTATTCCAGAA
GTAGTGAGGAGGCTTTTTTGGAGGCCTAGGCTTTTGCAAAAAGCTTGATTCTTCTGACACAACAGTCTCG
AACTTAAGGCTAGAGCCACCATGATTGAACAAGATGGATTGCACGCAGGTTCTCCGGCCGCTTGGGTGGA
GAGGCTATTCGGCTATGACTGGGCACAACAGACAATCGGCTGCTCTGATGCCGCCGTGTTCCGGCTGTCA
GCGCAGGGGCGCCCGGTTCTTTTTGTCAAGACCGACCTGTCCGGTGCCCTGAATGAACTGCAGGACGAGG
CAGCGCGGCTATCGTGGCTGGCCACGACGGGCGTTCCTTGCGCAGCTGTGCTCGACGTTGTCACTGAAGC
GGGAAGGGACTGGCTGCTATTGGGCGAAGTGCCGGGGCAGGATCTCCTGTCATCTCACCTTGCTCCTGCC
GAGAAAGTATCCATCATGGCTGATGCAATGCGGCGGCTGCATACGCTTGATCCGGCTACCTGCCCATTCG
ACCACCAAGCGAAACATCGCATCGAGCGAGCACGTACTCGGATGGAAGCCGGTCTTGTCGATCAGGATGA
TCTGGACGAAGAGCATCAGGGGCTCGCGCCAGCCGAACTGTTCGCCAGGCTCAAGGCGCGCATGCCCGAC
GGCGAGGATCTCGTCGTGACCCATGGCGATGCCTGCTTGCCGAATATCATGGTGGAAAATGGCCGCTTTT
CTGGATTCATCGACTGTGGCCGGCTGGGTGTGGCGGACCGCTATCAGGACATAGCGTTGGCTACCCGTGA
TATTGCTGAAGAGCTTGGCGGCGAATGGGCTGACCGCTTCCTCGTGCTTTACGGTATCGCCGCTCCCGAT
TCGCAGCGCATCGCCTTCTATCGCCTTCTTGACGAGTTCTTCTGAGCGGGACTCTGGGGTTCGAAATGAC
CGACCAAGCGACGCCCAACCTGCCATCACGATGGCCGCAATAAAATATCTTTATTTTCATTACATCTGTG
TGTTGGTTTTTTGTGTGAATCGATAGCGATAAGGATCCGCGTATGGTGCACTCTCAGTACAATCTGCTCT
GATGCCGCATAGTTAAGCCAGCCCCGACACCCGCCAACACCCGCTGACGCGCCCTGACGGGCTTGTCTGC
TCCCGGCATCCGCTTACAGACAAGCTGTGACCGTCTCCGGGAGCTGCATGTGTCAGAGGTTTTCACCGTC
ATCACCGAAACGCGCGAGACGAAAGGGCCTCGTGATACGCCTATTTTTATAGGTTAATGTCATGATAATA
ATGGTTTCTTAGACGTCAGGTGGCACTTTTCGGGGAAATGTGCGCGGAACCCCTATTTGTTTATTTTTCT
AAATACATTCAAATATGTATCCGCTCATGAGACAATAACCCTGATAAATGCTTCAATAATATTGAAAAAG
GAAGAGTATGAGTATTCAACATTTCCGTGTCGCCCTTATTCCCTTTTTTGCGGCATTTTGCCTTCCTGTT
TTTGCTCACCCAGAAACGCTGGTGAAAGTAAAAGATGCTGAAGATCAGTTGGGTGCACGAGTGGGTTACA
TCGAACTGGATCTCAACAGCGGTAAGATCCTTGAGAGTTTTCGCCCCGAAGAACGTTTTCCAATGATGAG
CACTTTTAAAGTTCTGCTATGTGGCGCGGTATTATCCCGTATTGACGCCGGGCAAGAGCAACTCGGTCGC
CGCATACACTATTCTCAGAATGACTTGGTTGAGTACTCACCAGTCACAGAAAAGCATCTTACGGATGGCA
TGACAGTAAGAGAATTATGCAGTGCTGCCATAACCATGAGTGATAACACTGCGGCCAACTTACTTCTGAC
AACGATCGGAGGACCGAAGGAGCTAACCGCTTTTTTGCACAACATGGGGGATCATGTAACTCGCCTTGAT
CGTTGGGAACCGGAGCTGAATGAAGCCATACCAAACGACGAGCGTGACACCACGATGCCTGTAGCAATGG
CAACAACGTTGCGCAAACTATTAACTGGCGAACTACTTACTCTAGCTTCCCGGCAACAATTAATAGACTG
GATGGAGGCGGATAAAGTTGCAGGACCACTTCTGCGCTCGGCCCTTCCGGCTGGCTGGTTTATTGCTGAT
AAATCTGGAGCCGGTGAGCGTGGGTCTCGCGGTATCATTGCAGCACTGGGGCCAGATGGTAAGCCCTCCC
GTATCGTAGTTATCTACACGACGGGGAGTCAGGCAACTATGGATGAACGAAATAGACAGATCGCTGAGAT
AGGTGCCTCACTGATTAAGCATTGGTAACTGTCAGACCAAGTTTACTCATATATACTTTAGATTGATTTA
AAACTTCATTTTTAATTTAAAAGGATCTAGGTGAAGATCCTTTTTGATAATCTCATGACCAAAATCCCTT
AACGTGAGTTTTCGTTCCACTGAGCGTCAGACCCCGTAGAAAAGATCAAAGGATCTTCTTGAGATCCTTT
TTTTCTGCGCGTAATCTGCTGCTTGCAAACAAAAAAACCACCGCTACCAGCGGTGGTTTGTTTGCCGGAT
CAAGAGCTACCAACTCTTTTTCCGAAGGTAACTGGCTTCAGCAGAGCGCAGATACCAAATACTGTTCTTC
TAGTGTAGCCGTAGTTAGGCCACCACTTCAAGAACTCTGTAGCACCGCCTACATACCTCGCTCTGCTAAT
CCTGTTACCAGTGGCTGCTGCCAGTGGCGATAAGTCGTGTCTTACCGGGTTGGACTCAAGACGATAGTTA
CCGGATAAGGCGCAGCGGTCGGGCTGAACGGGGGGTTCGTGCACACAGCCCAGCTTGGAGCGAACGACCT
ACACCGAACTGAGATACCTACAGCGTGAGCTATGAGAAAGCGCCACGCTTCCCGAAGGGAGAAAGGCGGA
CAGGTATCCGGTAAGCGGCAGGGTCGGAACAGGAGAGCGCACGAGGGAGCTTCCAGGGGGAAACGCCTGG
TATCTTTATAGTCCTGTCGGGTTTCGCCACCTCTGACTTGAGCGTCGATTTTTGTGATGCTCGTCAGGGG
GGCGGAGCCTATGGAAAAACGCCAGCAACGCGGCCTTTTTACGGTTCCTGGCCTTTTGCTGGCCTTTTGC
TCACATGGCTCGACAGATCT
Features (pLannotate 1.2.2; 22 found; start..end, strand, type, name):
    140..517     +  enhancer       CMV enhancer: human cytomegalovirus immediate early enhancer
    518..729     +  promoter       CMV promoter: human cytomegalovirus (CMV) immediate early promoter
    890..1022    +  intron         chimeric intron: chimera between introns from human β-globin and immunoglobulin heavy chain genes
   1067..1085    +  promoter       T7 promoter: promoter for bacteriophage T7 RNA polymerase
   1107..1148    +  CDS            V5 tag: epitope tag from simian virus 5
   1170..1283    +  CDS            SBP: streptavidin-binding peptide selected from a peptide library; binds streptavidin with nanomolar affinity (Keefe et al., 2001)
   1308..2399    +  CDS            MBP: maltose binding protein from E. coli; malE (mutated); This version of the gene does not encode a signal sequence, so MBP will remain in the cytosol.
   2403..3170    +  CDS            CNOT4 (fragment): CNOT4_HUMAN - Also known as NOT4. Experimental evidence at protein level: Swiss-Prot protein existence level 1. Has E3 ubiquitin ligase activity, promoting ubiquitination and degradation of target proteins (PubMed:11823428, PubMed:22159038, PubMed:26575292). Involved in activation of the JAK/STAT pathway (PubMed:11823428, PubMed:22159038). Catalyzes ubiquitination of methylated RBM15 (PubMed:26575292). Plays a role in quality control of translation of mitochondrial outer membrane-localized mRNA (PubMed:29861391). As part of the PINK1-regulated signaling, upon mitochondria damage, ubiquitinates
   3185..3202    -  promoter       T3 promoter (fragment): promoter for bacteriophage T3 RNA polymerase
   3220..3341    -  polyA_signal   SV40 poly(A) signal: SV40 polyadenylation signal
   3364..3432    -  CDS            large T antigen (fragment): large T antigen from SV40 (simian virus 40)
   3456..3523    +  CDS            lacZα (fragment): LacZα fragment of β-galactosidase; lacZ fragment
   3527..3955    +  rep_origin     f1 ori (sequence partly withheld): f1 bacteriophage origin of replication; arrow indicates direction of (+) strand synthesis
   3983..4034    -  misc_feature   bom (fragment): basis of mobility region from pBR322
   4099..4456    +  promoter       SV40 promoter: SV40 enhancer and early promoter
   4507..5298    +  CDS            neo: KKA2_KLEPN - Also known as kan, nptII. Experimental evidence at protein level: Swiss-Prot protein existence level 1. Resistance to kanamycin, neomycin, paromomycin, ribostamycin, butirosin and gentamicin B. From Klebsiella pneumoniae.
   5365..5413    +  polyA_signal   poly(A) signal: synthetic polyadenylation signal
   5433..5487    -  misc_feature   bom (fragment): basis of mobility region from pBR322
   5589..5624    -  CDS            rop (fragment): Rop protein, which maintains plasmids at low copy number; rop
   5719..5823    +  promoter       AmpR promoter: bla
   5824..6684    +  CDS            AmpR: β-lactamase; bla; confers resistance to ampicillin, carbenicillin, and related antibiotics
   6855..7443    +  rep_origin     ori: high-copy-number ColE1/pMB1/pBR322/pUC origin of replication
