[The description below was written by a language model from this plasmid's Addgene catalogue record and pLannotate feature annotations shown in this document.]
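Description:
pCIneo-V5-SBP-MBP-HsNot4_275-575-del377-424_AG is a 7.5 kb mammalian expression plasmid built on the pCI-neo backbone. It is maintained in E. coli as a high-copy plasmid through a ColE1/pUC-type origin and selected with ampicillin via the β-lactamase gene. An f1 origin is also present and can support single-stranded DNA production. For selection in mammalian cells the backbone carries a neomycin phosphotransferase cassette, driven by the SV40 enhancer/early promoter and terminated by a synthetic poly(A) signal, which allows G418 selection of stable transfectants.

The expression unit uses the human CMV immediate-early enhancer and promoter, followed by the chimeric β-globin/immunoglobulin intron that typically improves transcript processing and expression, and it ends in an SV40 poly(A) signal. A T7 promoter lies just upstream of the coding region, and a T3 promoter fragment lies downstream. The open reading frame encodes an N-terminal triple tag: a V5 epitope for detection, a streptavidin-binding peptide for affinity capture on streptavidin resin, and a signal-sequence-less E. coli maltose-binding protein that stays cytosolic. This tag is fused to a fragment of human CNOT4 (NOT4), an E3 ubiquitin ligase. As the name indicates, the fragment spans residues 275–575 with an internal deletion of residues 377–424, numbered according to isoform 1.

The stated purpose is mammalian expression of this NOT4 deletion fragment. The associated study concerns a CAF40-binding motif in NOT4 that mediates association with the CCR4-NOT complex, so the construct suits pulldown or co-precipitation mapping of interaction regions, although the record does not spell out the specific assay. The depositor notes that the supplied sequence may be theoretical.
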