Addgene plasmid #148771: pCIneo-V5-SBP-MBP-HsNot4_275-575-del377-424_AG
Purpose: Mammalian Expression of HsNot4_275-575-del377-424
Depositing lab: Elisa Izaurralde. Depositing organization: Max Planck Institute for Developmental Biology. Publication: A conserved CAF40-binding motif in metazoan NOT4 mediates association with the CCR4-NOT complex. Keskeny C, Raisch T, Sgromo A, Igreja C, Bhandari D, Weichenrieder O, Izaurralde E. Genes Dev. 2019 Feb 1;33(3-4):236-252. doi: 10.1101/gad.320952.118. Epub 2019 Jan 28. PubMed 30692204.
Backbone
  Vector backbone: pCI-neo
  Vector type: Mammalian Expression
Growth in bacteria
  Bacterial resistance: Ampicillin, 100 μg/mL
  Growth temperature: 37°C
  Growth strain: DH5alpha
  Copy number: High Copy
Gene/Insert
  Gene/Insert name: HsNot4_275-575-del377-424
  Species: H. sapiens (human)
  Entrez Gene: CNOT4 (a.k.a. CLONE243, NOT4, NOT4H)
  Cloning method: Unknown
Terms and licenses: Academic/Nonprofit Terms; Industry Terms: Not Available to Industry
Depositor comments: sequence given by variant 4 NCBI: NM_001190848.1 or Uniprot.: isoform 1 O95628-1 Plasmids from this collection were made available to the research community and donated after the lab closed. Please note that the sequence provided by the depositing laboratory may be theoretical/predicted or based on Sanger sequencing results. There may be discrepancies between sequencing results obtained by Addgene and the depositor sequence. If an Addgene verified sequence is not available, please contact before placing your order to request that our lab fully sequence the plasmid.
How to cite: pCIneo-V5-SBP-MBP-HsNot4_275-575-del377-424_AG was a gift from Elisa Izaurralde (Addgene plasmid # 148771 ; http://n2t.net/addgene:148771 ; RRID:Addgene_148771)
